Addgene plasmid #219216: SFFV-CEBPZ-Brd 274
Purpose: Transcription factor CEBPZ with a specific barcode assigned.
Depositing lab: Filipe Pereira. Depositing organization: Center for Neuroscience and Cell Biology, University of Coimbra. Publication: A combinatorial transcription factor screening platform for immune cell reprogramming. Kurochkin I, Altman AR, Caiado I, Pertiga-Cabral D, Halitzki E, Minaeva M, Zimmermannova O, Henriques-Oliveira L, Klein D, Nair M, Oliveira D, Cajal LR, Knittel R, Feick C, Ringner M, Martin M, Cirovic B, Pires CF, Rosa FF, Sitnicka E, Theis FJ, Pereira CF. Cell Syst. 2026 Jan 21;17(1):101457. doi: 10.1016/j.cels.2025.101457. Epub 2026 Jan 14. PubMed 41539305.
Backbone
  Vector backbone: SFFV-MCS
  Backbone size w/o insert (bp): 6638
  Vector type: Lentiviral
Growth in bacteria
  Bacterial resistance: Ampicillin, 100 μg/mL
  Growth temperature: 37°C
  Growth strain: NEB Stable
  Copy number: High Copy
Gene/Insert
  Gene/Insert name: CEBPZ
  Species: H. sapiens (human)
  Insert size (bp): 3165
  Entrez Gene: CEBPZ (a.k.a. CBF, CBF2, HSP-CBF, NOC1)
  Promoter: The spleen focus-forming virus (SFFV) promoter
  Cloning method: Restriction Enzyme; 5′ cloning site Bsp119I (not destroyed); 3′ cloning site BstHI (not destroyed)
Terms and licenses: Academic/Nonprofit Terms; Industry Terms: Not Available to Industry
Depositor comments: Barcode sequence cloned into XbaI restriction site. Design of plasmid is as follows: SFFV-[TF sequence]-WPRE-[Barcode sequence].
How to cite: SFFV-CEBPZ-Brd 274 was a gift from Filipe Pereira (Addgene plasmid # 219216 ; http://n2t.net/addgene:219216 ; RRID:Addgene_219216)
