[The description below was written by a language model from this plasmid's Addgene catalogue record and pLannotate feature annotations shown in this document.]
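Description:
SFFV-CEBPZ-Brd 274 is a lentiviral transfer plasmid built on the SFFV-MCS backbone for expressing the human transcription factor CEBPZ (also known as CBF, CBF2, HSP-CBF or NOC1) in mammalian cells. It is maintained in E. coli through a high-copy ColE1/pUC-type origin with ampicillin selection (AmpR, β-lactamase). The backbone also carries pBluescript-derived remnants, including an f1 origin, lacZα and lac promoter/operator fragments, and T7 and T3 promoters. The sequenced record is about 9.8 kb, consistent with the stated backbone and insert of roughly 3.2 kb.

The viral portion has a third-generation, self-inactivating layout. An RSV promoter drives a truncated HIV-1 5' LTR to produce the genomic RNA, followed by the Ψ packaging signal with a partial gag region, the Rev response element for Rev-dependent nuclear export, and the cPPT/CTS. Inside the provirus, the spleen focus-forming virus (SFFV) promoter drives the CEBPZ coding sequence, which was cloned between flanking multiple cloning site remnants. A WPRE lies downstream to enhance transcript stability and expression. The ΔU3 3' LTR inactivates viral promoter activity after integration, and an SV40 poly(A) signal and SV40 origin sit beyond it.

According to the depositor, a construct-specific barcode was inserted at an XbaI site after the WPRE, giving the order SFFV–TF–WPRE–barcode. The barcode itself is not annotated in the feature table. This design lets the barcode identify the delivered factor. The plasmid belongs to a barcoded transcription factor collection made for combinatorial screening of factors in immune cell reprogramming. No mammalian selection marker or fluorescent reporter is annotated.
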