Features (pLannotate 1.2.2; 29 found; start..end, strand, type, name):
     94..112     -  promoter       T7 promoter: promoter for bacteriophage T7 RNA polymerase
    120..275     +  CDS            lacZα (fragment): LacZα fragment of β-galactosidase; lacZ fragment
    280..708     +  rep_origin     f1 ori (sequence partly withheld): f1 bacteriophage origin of replication; arrow indicates direction of (+) strand synthesis
    761..865     +  promoter       AmpR promoter: bla
    866..1726    +  CDS            AmpR: β-lactamase; bla; confers resistance to ampicillin, carbenicillin, and related antibiotics
   1897..2485    +  rep_origin     ori: high-copy-number ColE1/pMB1/pBR322/pUC origin of replication
   2668..2760    +  CDS            lacI (fragment): lac repressor; lacI; The lac repressor binds to the lac operator to inhibit transcription in E. coli. This inhibition can be relieved by adding lactose or isopropyl-β-D-thiogalactopyranoside (IPTG).
   2773..2794    +  protein_bind   CAP binding site: CAP binding activates transcription in the presence of cAMP. E. coli catabolite activator protein
   2809..2839    +  promoter       lac promoter: promoter for the E. coli lac operon
   2847..2863    +  protein_bind   lac operator: The lac repressor binds to the lac operator to inhibit transcription in E. coli. This inhibition can be relieved by adding lactose or isopropyl-β-D-thiogalactopyranoside (IPTG). lac repressor encoded by lacI
   2908..2926    +  promoter       T3 promoter: promoter for bacteriophage T3 RNA polymerase
   2954..3180    +  promoter       RSV promoter: Rous sarcoma virus enhancer/promoter
   3181..3361    +  LTR            5' LTR (truncated): truncated 5' long terminal repeat (LTR) from HIV-1
   3408..3533    +  misc_feature   HIV-1 Ψ: packaging signal of human immunodeficiency virus type 1
   3517..3880    +  CDS            HIV-1 gag (fragment): gag protein from human immunodeficiency virus 1; gag
   4026..4259    +  misc_feature   RRE: The Rev response element (RRE) of HIV-1 allows for Rev-dependent mRNA export from the nucleus to the cytoplasm.
   4636..4736    +  CDS            Rev (fragment): human immunodeficiency virus 1 (HIV-1) Rev protein; rev; enhances nuclear export of unspliced and incompletely spliced viral mRNAs
   4755..4872    +  misc_feature   cPPT/CTS: central polypurine tract and central termination sequence of HIV-1
   4906..5307    +  promoter       SFFV promoter: spleen focus-forming virus long terminal repeat (LTR) promoter
   5317..5340    +  misc_feature   MCS (fragment): pBluescript multiple cloning site
   5365..8526    +  CDS            CEBPZ: CEBPZ_HUMAN - Also known as CBF2. Experimental evidence at protein level: Swiss-Prot protein existence level 1. Stimulates transcription from the HSP70 promoter. From Homo sapiens (Human).
   8537..8562    +  misc_feature   MCS (fragment): pBluescript multiple cloning site
   8562..8621    +  CDS            S (fragment): HBSAG_WHV6 - Experimental evidence at transcript level: Swiss-Prot protein existence level 2. The middle envelope protein plays an important role in the budding of the virion. It is involved in the induction of budding in a nucleocapsid independent way. In this process the majority of envelope proteins bud to form subviral lipoprotein particles of 22 nm of diameter that do not contain a nucleocapsid (By similarity). From Woodchuck hepatitis B virus (isolate w64/pWS23) (WHV).
   8753..9156    +  misc_feature   WPRE: woodchuck hepatitis virus posttranscriptional regulatory element
   9214..9273    +  CDS            nef (fragment): NEF_HV1Z2 - Experimental evidence at protein level: Swiss-Prot protein existence level 1. Extracellular Nef protein targets CD4(+) T-lymphocytes for apoptosis by interacting with CXCR4 surface receptors. From Human immunodeficiency virus type 1 group M subtype D (isolate Z2/CDC-Z34) (HIV-1).
   9275..9508    +  LTR            3' LTR (ΔU3): self-inactivating 3' long terminal repeat (LTR) from HIV-1
   9580..9701    +  polyA_signal   SV40 poly(A) signal: SV40 polyadenylation signal
   9720..9741    +  rep_origin     SV40 ori (fragment): SV40 origin of replication
   9741..73      +  rep_origin     SV40 ori (across the origin): SV40 origin of replication
>Addgene plasmid #219216 | SFFV-CEBPZ-Brd 274 | addgene full sequence | sequence record 448990 | Addgene NGS Result
ATTTATGCAGAGGCCGAGGCCGCCTCGGCCTCTGAGCTATTCCAGAAGTAGTGAGGAGGCTTTTTTGGAG
GCCTAGGGACGTACCCAATTCGCCCTATAGTGAGTCGTATTACGCGCGCTCACTGGCCGTCGTTTTACAA
CGTCGTGACTGGGAAAACCCTGGCGTTACCCAACTTAATCGCCTTGCAGCACATCCCCCTTTCGCCAGCT
GGCGTAATAGCGAAGAGGCCCGCACCGATCGCCCTTCCCAACAGTTGCGCAGCCTGAATGGCGAATGGG
[124 nt withheld, positions 280-403]
C
[91 nt withheld, positions 405-495]
A
[49 nt withheld, positions 497-545]
CCTTTGACGTTGGAGTCCACGTTCTTT
[37 nt withheld, positions 573-609]
ACCCTATCTCGGTCTATTCTTTTGATTTATAAGGGATTTTGCCGATTTCGGCCTATTGGTTAAAAAATGA
GCTGATTTAACAAAAATTTAACGCGAATTTTAACAAAATATTAACGCTTACAATTTAGGTGGCACTTTTC
GGGGAAATGTGCGCGGAACCCCTATTTGTTTATTTTTCTAAATACATTCAAATATGTATCCGCTCATGAG
ACAATAACCCTGATAAATGCTTCAATAATATTGAAAAAGGAAGAGTATGAGTATTCAACATTTCCGTGTC
GCCCTTATTCCCTTTTTTGCGGCATTTTGCCTTCCTGTTTTTGCTCACCCAGAAACGCTGGTGAAAGTAA
AAGATGCTGAAGATCAGTTGGGTGCACGAGTGGGTTACATCGAACTGGATCTCAACAGCGGTAAGATCCT
TGAGAGTTTTCGCCCCGAAGAACGTTTTCCAATGATGAGCACTTTTAAAGTTCTGCTATGTGGCGCGGTA
TTATCCCGTATTGACGCCGGGCAAGAGCAACTCGGTCGCCGCATACACTATTCTCAGAATGACTTGGTTG
AGTACTCACCAGTCACAGAAAAGCATCTTACGGATGGCATGACAGTAAGAGAATTATGCAGTGCTGCCAT
AACCATGAGTGATAACACTGCGGCCAACTTACTTCTGACAACGATCGGAGGACCGAAGGAGCTAACCGCT
TTTTTGCACAACATGGGGGATCATGTAACTCGCCTTGATCGTTGGGAACCGGAGCTGAATGAAGCCATAC
CAAACGACGAGCGTGACACCACGATGCCTGTAGCAATGGCAACAACGTTGCGCAAACTATTAACTGGCGA
ACTACTTACTCTAGCTTCCCGGCAACAATTAATAGACTGGATGGAGGCGGATAAAGTTGCAGGACCACTT
CTGCGCTCGGCCCTTCCGGCTGGCTGGTTTATTGCTGATAAATCTGGAGCCGGTGAGCGTGGGTCTCGCG
GTATCATTGCAGCACTGGGGCCAGATGGTAAGCCCTCCCGTATCGTAGTTATCTACACGACGGGGAGTCA
GGCAACTATGGATGAACGAAATAGACAGATCGCTGAGATAGGTGCCTCACTGATTAAGCATTGGTAACTG
TCAGACCAAGTTTACTCATATATACTTTAGATTGATTTAAAACTTCATTTTTAATTTAAAAGGATCTAGG
TGAAGATCCTTTTTGATAATCTCATGACCAAAATCCCTTAACGTGAGTTTTCGTTCCACTGAGCGTCAGA
CCCCGTAGAAAAGATCAAAGGATCTTCTTGAGATCCTTTTTTTCTGCGCGTAATCTGCTGCTTGCAAACA
AAAAAACCACCGCTACCAGCGGTGGTTTGTTTGCCGGATCAAGAGCTACCAACTCTTTTTCCGAAGGTAA
CTGGCTTCAGCAGAGCGCAGATACCAAATACTGTTCTTCTAGTGTAGCCGTAGTTAGGCCACCACTTCAA
GAACTCTGTAGCACCGCCTACATACCTCGCTCTGCTAATCCTGTTACCAGTGGCTGCTGCCAGTGGCGAT
AAGTCGTGTCTTACCGGGTTGGACTCAAGACGATAGTTACCGGATAAGGCGCAGCGGTCGGGCTGAACGG
GGGGTTCGTGCACACAGCCCAGCTTGGAGCGAACGACCTACACCGAACTGAGATACCTACAGCGTGAGCT
ATGAGAAAGCGCCACGCTTCCCGAAGGGAGAAAGGCGGACAGGTATCCGGTAAGCGGCAGGGTCGGAACA
GGAGAGCGCACGAGGGAGCTTCCAGGGGGAAACGCCTGGTATCTTTATAGTCCTGTCGGGTTTCGCCACC
TCTGACTTGAGCGTCGATTTTTGTGATGCTCGTCAGGGGGGCGGAGCCTATGGAAAAACGCCAGCAACGC
GGCCTTTTTACGGTTCCTGGCCTTTTGCTGGCCTTTTGCTCACATGTTCTTTCCTGCGTTATCCCCTGAT
TCTGTGGATAACCGTATTACCGCCTTTGAGTGAGCTGATACCGCTCGCCGCAGCCGAACGACCGAGCGCA
GCGAGTCAGTGAGCGAGGAAGCGGAAGAGCGCCCAATACGCAAACCGCCTCTCCCCGCGCGTTGGCCGAT
TCATTAATGCAGCTGGCACGACAGGTTTCCCGACTGGAAAGCGGGCAGTGAGCGCAACGCAATTAATGTG
AGTTAGCTCACTCATTAGGCACCCCAGGCTTTACACTTTATGCTTCCGGCTCGTATGTTGTGTGGAATTG
TGAGCGGATAACAATTTCACACAGGAAACAGCTATGACCATGATTACGCCAAGCGCGCAATTAACCCTCA
CTAAAGGGAACAAAAGCTGGAGCTGCAAGCTTAATGTAGTCTTATGCAATACTCTTGTAGTCTTGCAACA
TGGTAACGATGAGTTAGCAACATGCCTTACAAGGAGAGAAAAAGCACCGTGCATGCCGATTGGTGGAAGT
AAGGTGGTACGATCGTGCCTTATTAGGAAGGCAACAGACGGGTCTGACATGGATTGGACGAACCACTGAA
TTGCCGCATTGCAGAGATATTGTATTTAAGTGCCTAGCTCGATACATAAACGGGTCTCTCTGGTTAGACC
AGATCTGAGCCTGGGAGCTCTCTGGCTAACTAGGGAACCCACTGCTTAAGCCTCAATAAAGCTTGCCTTG
AGTGCTTCAAGTAGTGTGTGCCCGTCTGTTGTGTGACTCTGGTAACTAGAGATCCCTCAGACCCTTTTAG
TCAGTGTGGAAAATCTCTAGCAGTGGCGCCCGAACAGGGACTTGAAAGCGAAAGGGAAACCAGAGGAGCT
CTCTCGACGCAGGACTCGGCTTGCTGAAGCGCGCACGGCAAGAGGCGAGGGGCGGCGACTGGTGAGTACG
CCAAAAATTTTGACTAGCGGAGGCTAGAAGGAGAGAGATGGGTGCGAGAGCGTCAGTATTAAGCGGGGGA
GAATTAGATCGCGATGGGAAAAAATTCGGTTAAGGCCAGGGGGAAAGAAAAAATATAAATTAAAACATAT
AGTATGGGCAAGCAGGGAGCTAGAACGATTCGCAGTTAATCCTGGCCTGTTAGAAACATCAGAAGGCTGT
AGACAAATACTGGGACAGCTACAACCATCCCTTCAGACAGGATCAGAAGAACTTAGATCATTATATAATA
CAGTAGCAACCCTCTATTGTGTGCATCAAAGGATAGAGATAAAAGACACCAAGGAAGCTTTAGACAAGAT
AGAGGAAGAGCAAAACAAAAGTAAGACCACCGCACAGCAAGCGGCCGCTGATCTTCAGACCTGGAGGAGG
AGATATGAGGGACAATTGGAGAAGTGAATTATATAAATATAAAGTAGTAAAAATTGAACCATTAGGAGTA
GCACCCACCAAGGCAAAGAGAAGAGTGGTGCAGAGAGAAAAAAGAGCAGTGGGAATAGGAGCTTTGTTCC
TTGGGTTCTTGGGAGCAGCAGGAAGCACTATGGGCGCAGCGTCAATGACGCTGACGGTACAGGCCAGACA
ATTATTGTCTGGTATAGTGCAGCAGCAGAACAATTTGCTGAGGGCTATTGAGGCGCAACAGCATCTGTTG
CAACTCACAGTCTGGGGCATCAAGCAGCTCCAGGCAAGAATCCTGGCTGTGGAAAGATACCTAAAGGATC
AACAGCTCCTGGGGATTTGGGGTTGCTCTGGAAAACTCATTTGCACCACTGCTGTGCCTTGGAATGCTAG
TTGGAGTAATAAATCTCTGGAACAGATTTGGAATCACACGACCTGGATGGAGTGGGACAGAGAAATTAAC
AATTACACAAGCTTAATACACTCCTTAATTGAAGAATCGCAAAACCAGCAAGAAAAGAATGAACAAGAAT
TATTGGAATTAGATAAATGGGCAAGTTTGTGGAATTGGTTTAACATAACAAATTGGCTGTGGTATATAAA
ATTATTCATAATGATAGTAGGAGGCTTGGTAGGTTTAAGAATAGTTTTTGCTGTACTTTCTATAGTGAAT
AGAGTTAGGCAGGGATATTCACCATTATCGTTTCAGACCCACCTCCCAACCCCGAGGGGACCCGACAGGC
CCGAAGGAATAGAAGAAGAAGGTGGAGAGAGAGACAGAGACAGATCCATTCGATTAGTGAACGGATCTCG
ACGGTATCGGTTAACTTTTAAAAGAAAAGGGGGGATTGGGGGGTACAGTGCAGGGGAAAGAATAGTAGAC
ATAATAGCAACAGACATACAAACTAAAGAATTACAAAAACAAATTACAAAAATTCAAAATTTTATCGATC
ACGAGACTAGCCTCGAGCTGGCTGCAGTAACGCCATTTTGCAAGGCATGGAAAAATACCAAACCAAGAAT
AGAGAAGTTCAGATCAAGGGCGGGTACATGAAAATAGCTAACGTTGGGCCAAACAGGATATCTGCGGTGA
GCAGTTTCGGCCCCGGCCCGGGGCCAAGAACAGATGGTCACCGCAGTTTCGGCCCCGGCCCGAGGCCAAG
AACAGATGGTCCCCAGATATGGCCCAACCCTCAGCAGTTTCTTAAGACCCATCAGATGTTTCCAGGCTCC
CCCAAGGACCTGAAATGACCCTGCGCCTTATTTGAATTAACCAATCAGCCTGCTTCTCGCTTCTGTTCGC
GCGCTTCTGCTTCCCGAGCTCTATAAAAGAGCTCACAACCCCTCACTCGGCGCGCCAGTCCTCCGACAGA
CTGAGTCGGCCGGTCGAATCAAGCTTATCGATACCGTCGACGGATCCGCTAGCCCGCGGTTCGAAATGGC
CGCAGTCAAGGAGCCTTTGGAGTTCCATGCCAAGCGGCCTTGGCGCCCCGAGGAGGCAGTAGAAGATCCG
GACGAGGAGGATGAGGATAATACTAGTGAAGCCGAGAATGGGTTCTCCCTGGAGGAAGTGTTACGGCTCG
GAGGCACCAAGCAAGATTACCTTATGCTGGCTACTTTGGATGAGAATGAGGAAGTGATAGATGGAGGCAA
AAAAGGAGCAATCGATGACCTTCAGCAAGGTGAATTGGAAGCATTTATTCAAAATCTTAATTTGGCGAAG
TATACAAAAGCTTCCTTAGTTGAAGAAGATGAACCAGCTGAAAAAGAAAATTCCAGCAAAAAAGAAGTAA
AAATACCTAAAATAAATAATAAAAATACAGCAGAAAGTCAAAGGACATCAGTTAATAAGGTGAAAAATAA
GAATAGGCCAGAACCACATTCTGATGAGAATGGCAGTACCACACCGAAAGTAAAGAAAGATAAACAGAAC
ATCTTTGAATTTTTTGAGAGACAGACTTTGTTACTTAGGCCTGGAGGCAAATGGTATGATCTGGAGTACA
GCAATGAATATTCTTTGAAACCCCAGCCTCAGGATGTTGTATCTAAGTACAAAACCCTTGCTCAGAAGCT
GTATCAGCATGAAATCAACTTATTCAAAAGTAAGACGAATAGTCAAAAGGGAGCCTCTTCTACCTGGATG
AAGGCAATTGTGTCATCGGGGACACTAGGTGACAGGATGGCAGCCATGATTCTTCTTATTCAGGATGATG
CCGTTCACACACTTCAGTTTGTAGAAACTCTTGTGAACCTTGTTAAAAAGAAGGGCAGCAAACAGCAGTG
CCTTATGGCCTTGGATACTTTCAAAGAGTTGCTTATCACAGACCTTTTGCCAGACAATCGGAAGCTGAGG
ATTTTCAGCCAGCGTCCTTTTGACAAACTGGAACAGTTGTCCAGTGGCAACAAGGACTCAAGAGATAGAA
GACTGATATTATGGTATTTTGAACACCAGCTGAAACACTTAGTGGCTGAATTTGTGCAGGTCTTAGAAAC
TTTAAGTCATGATACATTAGTAACCACTAAAACTCGAGCCCTTACCGTGGCTCATGAGCTGCTTTGTAAC
AAGCCTGAGGAAGAAAAGGCTCTTCTTGTGCAAGTGGTAAATAAACTGGGAGATCCTCAGAACAGAATTG
CCACAAAAGCATCCCATCTGTTAGAGACATTACTTTGTAAACATCCCAATATGAAAGGAGTTGTGTCTGG
TGAAGTAGAAAGGCTACTCTTCCGCTCAAATATCAGCTCCAAAGCTCAATATTATGCAATTTGCTTTTTA
AATCAAATGGCTCTGTCCCATGAAGAAAGTGAATTGGCTAACAAATTAATAACTGTTTACTTTTGCTTTT
TTCGGACTTGTGTCAAAAAAAAAGATGTTGAATCAAAAATGCTTAGCGCCCTTTTAACAGGTGTGAATAG
GGCATACCCTTATTCCCAGACTGGTGATGACAAAGTAAGGGAGCAGATTGACACACTGTTTAAAGTGTTG
CATATTGTGAATTTTAATACCAGTGTCCAGGCTTTAATGTTGCTTTTCCAAGTAATGAATTCTCAGCAGA
CAATATCGGATCGATATTACACAGCATTATACAGGAAGATGTTGGATCCAGGGTTGATGACGTGTTCCAA
GCAAGCTATGTTTCTTAACCTTGTCTACAAATCTCTGAAAGCTGACATTGTGTTGCGCCGGGTGAAGGCT
TTTGTGAAGAGGTTACTTCAAGTTACTTGTCAACAGATGCCACCATTTATATGTGGAGCTTTATATCTTG
TGTCTGAGATCCTTAAAGCAAAACCAGGTTTAAGAAGCCAACTAGATGATCATCCGGAGTCTGATGATGA
AGAAAATTTTATTGATGCAAATGATGATGAAGACATGGAAAAATTCACTGATGCAGACAAAGAAACAGAG
ATAGTGAAAAAACTTGAGACAGAGGAAACAGTTCCTGAAACTGATGTAGAAACCAAAAAACCAGAGGTTG
CTTCCTGGGTGCACTTTGATAATTTGAAAGGTGGGAAACAGTTAAATAAATACGATCCATTCAGTAGAAA
CCCTCTGTTCTGTGGAGCTGAAAATACAAGTCTTTGGGAACTCAAAAAGTTATCTGTGCATTTTCATCCC
TCCGTGGCCCTTTTTGCAAAGACCATCCTTCAGGGAAACTATATTCAGTATTCAGGGGACCCACTGCAGG
ATTTCACTCTAATGAGATTTTTGGATCGATTTGTATACCGAAATCCAAAGCCCCATAAAGGCAAAGAAAA
CACAGATAGTGTTGTGATGCAGCCGAAAAGAAAACATTTTATTAAGGATATTCGTCATCTTCCTGTGAAC
AGTAAGGAGTTCCTTGCAAAAGAAGAAAGCCAAATACCAGTGGATGAAGTGTTTTTCCACAGGTATTATA
AAAAAGTTGCTGTTAAAGAGAAACAAAAACGGGATGCAGATGAAGAAAGTATAGAAGACGTGGATGATGA
AGAATTTGAAGAGCTGATTGACACATTTGAAGATGATAACTGTTTCAGCTCTGGAAAGGATGATATGGAT
TTTGCTGGAAACGTGAAAAAGAGAACAAAAGGAGCTAAGGATAACACATTAGATGAAGATTCAGAAGGTA
GTGATGATGAACTTGGTAACCTGGATGACGATGAAGTTTCTTTAGGAAGTATGGATGATGAAGAATTTGC
TGAAGTTGATGAAGATGGAGGAACATTCATGGATGTGTTAGATGATGAAAGTGAGAGCGTTCCAGAACTT
GAAGTCCACTCCAAAGTCAGTACTAAGAAAAGCAAGAGAAAAGGTACAGATGATTTTGACTTTGCTGGCT
CATTTCAAGGGCCAAGAAAAAAGAAAAGAAACTTAAATGATTCCAGCCTATTTGTATCTGCTGAAGAGTT
TGGCCATCTATTGGATGAAAATATGGGATCCAAGTTTGATAACATTGGCATGAATGCCATGGCTAACAAA
GATAATGCAAGTCTCAAACAGCTTAGATGGGAGGCTGAACGTGATGACTGGCTACACAACAGAGATGCAA
AAAGTATCATCAAGAAAAAGAAACATTTTAAAAAGAAGAGGATTAAAACCACTCAAAAAACTAAAAAACA
AAGGAAATAGACCGGTCGGATCCCCCGGGCTGCAGGAATTCGAGCATCTTACCGCCATTTATTCCCATAT
TTGTTCTGTTTTTCTTGATTTGGGTATACATTTAAATGTTAATAAAACAAAATGGTGGGGCAATCATTTA
CATTTTTAGGGATATGTAATTACTAGTTCAGGTGTATTGCCACAAGACAAACATGTTAAGAAACTTTCCC
GTTATTTACGCTCTGTTCCTGTTAATCAACCTCTGGATTACAAAATTTGTGAAAGATTGACTGATATTCT
TAACTATGTTGCTCCTTTTACGCTGTGTGGATATGCTGCTTTAATGCCTCTGTATCATGCTATTGCTTCC
CGTACGGCTTTCGTTTTCTCCTCCTTGTATAAATCCTGGTTGCTGTCTCTTTATGAGGAGTTGTGGCCCG
TTGTCCGTCAACGTGGCGTGGTGTGCTCTGTGTTTGCTGACGCAACCCCCACTGGCTGGGGCATTGCCAC
CACCTGTCAACTCCTTTCTGGGACTTTCGCTTTCCCCCTCCCGATCGCCACGGCAGAACTCATCGCCGCC
TGCCTTGCCCGCTGCTGGACAGGGGCTAGGTTGCTGGGCACTGATAATTCCGTGGTGTTGTCGGGGAAGC
TGACGTCCTTTGCAATTCGATATCAAGCTGTACCTTCTAGATGTACAATGTTTCCAGCGCTTCTAGACCA
ATGACTTACAAGGCAGCTGTAGATCTTAGCCACTTTTTAAAAGAAAAGGGGGGACTGGAAGGGCTAATTC
ACTCCCAACGAAGACAAGATCTGCTTTTTGCTTGTACTGGGTCTCTCTGGTTAGACCAGATCTGAGCCTG
GGAGCTCTCTGGCTAACTAGGGAACCCACTGCTTAAGCCTCAATAAAGCTTGCCTTGAGTGCTTCAAGTA
GTGTGTGCCCGTCTGTTGTGTGACTCTGGTAACTAGAGATCCCTCAGACCCTTTTAGTCAGTGTGGAAAA
TCTCTAGCAGTAGTAGTTCATGTCATCTTATTATTCAGTATTTATAACTTGCAAAGAAATGAATATCAGA
GAGTGAGAGGAACTTGTTTATTGCAGCTTATAATGGTTACAAATAAAGCAATAGCATCACAAATTTCACA
AATAAAGCATTTTTTTCACTGCATTCTAGTTGTGGTTTGTCCAAACTCATCAATGTATCTTATCATGTCT
GGCTCTAGCTATCCCGCCCCTAACTCCGCCCATCCCGCCCCTAACTCCGCCCAGTTCCGCCCATTCTCCG
CCCCATGGCTGACTAATTTTTTTT
