>Addgene plasmid #219216 | SFFV-CEBPZ-Brd 274 | depositor partial sequence | sequence record 428128 | TF ORF
ATGGCCGCAGTCAAGGAGCCTTTGGAGTTCCATGCCAAGCGGCCTTGGCGCCCCGAGGAGGCAGTAGAAG
ATCCGGACGAGGAGGATGAGGATAATACTAGTGAAGCCGAGAATGGGTTCTCCCTGGAGGAAGTGTTACG
GCTCGGAGGCACCAAGCAAGATTACCTTATGCTGGCTACTTTGGATGAGAATGAGGAAGTGATAGATGGA
GGCAAAAAAGGAGCAATCGATGACCTTCAGCAAGGTGAATTGGAAGCATTTATTCAAAATCTTAATTTGG
CGAAGTATACAAAAGCTTCCTTAGTTGAAGAAGATGAACCAGCTGAAAAAGAAAATTCCAGCAAAAAAGA
AGTAAAAATACCTAAAATAAATAATAAAAATACAGCAGAAAGTCAAAGGACATCAGTTAATAAGGTGAAA
AATAAGAATAGGCCAGAACCACATTCTGATGAGAATGGCAGTACCACACCGAAAGTAAAGAAAGATAAAC
AGAACATCTTTGAATTTTTTGAGAGACAGACTTTGTTACTTAGGCCTGGAGGCAAATGGTATGATCTGGA
GTACAGCAATGAATATTCTTTGAAACCCCAGCCTCAGGATGTTGTATCTAAGTACAAAACCCTTGCTCAG
AAGCTGTATCAGCATGAAATCAACTTATTCAAAAGTAAGACGAATAGTCAAAAGGGAGCCTCTTCTACCT
GGATGAAGGCAATTGTGTCATCGGGGACACTAGGTGACAGGATGGCAGCCATGATTCTTCTTATTCAGGA
TGATGCCGTTCACACACTTCAGTTTGTAGAAACTCTTGTGAACCTTGTTAAAAAGAAGGGCAGCAAACAG
CAGTGCCTTATGGCCTTGGATACTTTCAAAGAGTTGCTTATCACAGACCTTTTGCCAGACAATCGGAAGC
TGAGGATTTTCAGCCAGCGTCCTTTTGACAAACTGGAACAGTTGTCCAGTGGCAACAAGGACTCAAGAGA
TAGAAGACTGATATTATGGTATTTTGAACACCAGCTGAAACACTTAGTGGCTGAATTTGTGCAGGTCTTA
GAAACTTTAAGTCATGATACATTAGTAACCACTAAAACTCGAGCCCTTACCGTGGCTCATGAGCTGCTTT
GTAACAAGCCTGAGGAAGAAAAGGCTCTTCTTGTGCAAGTGGTAAATAAACTGGGAGATCCTCAGAACAG
AATTGCCACAAAAGCATCCCATCTGTTAGAGACATTACTTTGTAAACATCCCAATATGAAAGGAGTTGTG
TCTGGTGAAGTAGAAAGGCTACTCTTCCGCTCAAATATCAGCTCCAAAGCTCAATATTATGCAATTTGCT
TTTTAAATCAAATGGCTCTGTCCCATGAAGAAAGTGAATTGGCTAACAAATTAATAACTGTTTACTTTTG
CTTTTTTCGGACTTGTGTCAAAAAAAAAGATGTTGAATCAAAAATGCTTAGCGCCCTTTTAACAGGTGTG
AATAGGGCATACCCTTATTCCCAGACTGGTGATGACAAAGTAAGGGAGCAGATTGACACACTGTTTAAAG
TGTTGCATATTGTGAATTTTAATACCAGTGTCCAGGCTTTAATGTTGCTTTTCCAAGTAATGAATTCTCA
GCAGACAATATCGGATCGATATTACACAGCATTATACAGGAAGATGTTGGATCCAGGGTTGATGACGTGT
TCCAAGCAAGCTATGTTTCTTAACCTTGTCTACAAATCTCTGAAAGCTGACATTGTGTTGCGCCGGGTGA
AGGCTTTTGTGAAGAGGTTACTTCAAGTTACTTGTCAACAGATGCCACCATTTATATGTGGAGCTTTATA
TCTTGTGTCTGAGATCCTTAAAGCAAAACCAGGTTTAAGAAGCCAACTAGATGATCATCCGGAGTCTGAT
GATGAAGAAAATTTTATTGATGCAAATGATGATGAAGACATGGAAAAATTCACTGATGCAGACAAAGAAA
CAGAGATAGTGAAAAAACTTGAGACAGAGGAAACAGTTCCTGAAACTGATGTAGAAACCAAAAAACCAGA
GGTTGCTTCCTGGGTGCACTTTGATAATTTGAAAGGTGGGAAACAGTTAAATAAATACGATCCATTCAGT
AGAAACCCTCTGTTCTGTGGAGCTGAAAATACAAGTCTTTGGGAACTCAAAAAGTTATCTGTGCATTTTC
ATCCCTCCGTGGCCCTTTTTGCAAAGACCATCCTTCAGGGAAACTATATTCAGTATTCAGGGGACCCACT
GCAGGATTTCACTCTAATGAGATTTTTGGATCGATTTGTATACCGAAATCCAAAGCCCCATAAAGGCAAA
GAAAACACAGATAGTGTTGTGATGCAGCCGAAAAGAAAACATTTTATTAAGGATATTCGTCATCTTCCTG
TGAACAGTAAGGAGTTCCTTGCAAAAGAAGAAAGCCAAATACCAGTGGATGAAGTGTTTTTCCACAGGTA
TTATAAAAAAGTTGCTGTTAAAGAGAAACAAAAACGGGATGCAGATGAAGAAAGTATAGAAGACGTGGAT
GATGAAGAATTTGAAGAGCTGATTGACACATTTGAAGATGATAACTGTTTCAGCTCTGGAAAGGATGATA
TGGATTTTGCTGGAAACGTGAAAAAGAGAACAAAAGGAGCTAAGGATAACACATTAGATGAAGATTCAGA
AGGTAGTGATGATGAACTTGGTAACCTGGATGACGATGAAGTTTCTTTAGGAAGTATGGATGATGAAGAA
TTTGCTGAAGTTGATGAAGATGGAGGAACATTCATGGATGTGTTAGATGATGAAAGTGAGAGCGTTCCAG
AACTTGAAGTCCACTCCAAAGTCAGTACTAAGAAAAGCAAGAGAAAAGGTACAGATGATTTTGACTTTGC
TGGCTCATTTCAAGGGCCAAGAAAAAAGAAAAGAAACTTAAATGATTCCAGCCTATTTGTATCTGCTGAA
GAGTTTGGCCATCTATTGGATGAAAATATGGGATCCAAGTTTGATAACATTGGCATGAATGCCATGGCTA
ACAAAGATAATGCAAGTCTCAAACAGCTTAGATGGGAGGCTGAACGTGATGACTGGCTACACAACAGAGA
TGCAAAAAGTATCATCAAGAAAAAGAAACATTTTAAAAAGAAGAGGATTAAAACCACTCAAAAAACTAAA
AAACAAAGGAAATAG
