>Addgene plasmid #219216 | SFFV-CEBPZ-Brd 274 | depositor partial sequence | sequence record 428129 | Barcode sequence
TGTACAATGTTTCCAGCGCT
